Addgene plasmid #114834: SRF2 B9_pECIA14
Purpose: Prey vector SRF2 B9_pECIA14 should be used with bait vector SRF2 B9_pECIA2.
Depositing lab: Youssef Belkhadir. Depositing organization: Gregor Mendel Institute of Molecular Plant Biology. Publication: An extracellular network of Arabidopsis leucine-rich repeat receptor kinases. Smakowska-Luzan E, Mott GA, Parys K, Stegmann M, Howton TC, Layeghifard M, Neuhold J, Lehner A, Kong J, Grunwald K, Weinberger N, Satbhai SB, Mayer D, Busch W, Madalinski M, Stolt-Bergner P, Provart NJ, Mukhtar MS, Zipfel C, Desveaux D, Guttman DS, Belkhadir Y. Nature. 2018 Jan 18;553(7688):342-346. doi: 10.1038/nature25184. Epub 2018 Jan 10. PubMed 29320478.
Backbone
  Vector backbone: pECIA14
  Backbone manufacturer: Chris Garcia (Addgene plasmid # 47051)
  Vector type: Insect Expression
Growth in bacteria
  Bacterial resistance: Ampicillin, 100 μg/mL
  Growth temperature: 37°C
  Growth strain: DH5alpha
  Copy number: High Copy
Gene/Insert
  Gene/Insert name: AT5G06820
  Species: A. thaliana (mustard weed)
  Promoter: Metallothionein (Copper-Inducible)
  Cloning method: Ligation Independent Cloning
Terms and licenses: Academic/Nonprofit Terms; Industry Terms: Not Available to Industry
Depositor comments: Plasmid for secreted expression in Drosophila cell culture by induction via CuSO4. Insert is an extracellular domain of indicated LRR-RK, C-terminally tagged with Pentameric rat COMP helix, Alkaline Phosphatase (human, placental), Flag, and hexahistidine tags. Insert Protein Sequence: KTDTDPLEVLALQDLYKSLRNPEQLRGWRLEGGDPCGEAWLGISCSGSSIVDLQLRELKLLGSLGNQLQHLHNLKILDVSFNNLEGEIPFGLPPNATHINMAYNNLTQSIPFSLPLMTSLQSLNLSHNSLSGPLGNVFSGLQIKEMDLSFNNLTGDLPSSFGTLMNLTSLYLQNNRLTGSVIYLADLPLADLNIEDNQFSGIIPSHFQSIPHLWIWGNKFHVEPNYKPWKFPLDVRPLIQNDTGYPTTESSAIMNFPRPETQKVKKKKK
How to cite: SRF2 B9_pECIA14 was a gift from Youssef Belkhadir (Addgene plasmid # 114834)
