[The description below was written by a language model from this plasmid's Addgene catalogue record and pLannotate feature annotations shown in this document.]
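Description:
SRF2 B9_pECIA14 is an insect-cell expression plasmid built on the pECIA14 backbone, designed for secreted protein production in Drosophila cell culture. It serves as the "prey" construct in an extracellular interaction assay and is meant to be paired with the matching bait vector, SRF2 B9_pECIA2. In bacteria it is maintained as a high-copy plasmid through a ColE1/pUC-type origin and selected with ampicillin via the β-lactamase gene. Remnants of lac promoter/operator, lacZα, lacI, rop and bom sequences annotated in the roughly 6 kb sequence are backbone leftovers rather than functional parts of the payload.

The expression cassette is driven by the Drosophila metallothionein promoter, which is induced by adding copper sulfate. Downstream, a Drosophila BiP signal sequence directs the product into the secretory pathway. It is followed by the extracellular domain of the Arabidopsis thaliana leucine-rich repeat receptor kinase SRF2 (AT5G06820), inserted by ligation-independent cloning. The ectodomain is fused at its C-terminus to a COMP coiled-coil helix, human placental alkaline phosphatase, a FLAG epitope and a hexahistidine tag, and the transcript ends at an SV40 polyadenylation signal. The depositor describes the COMP helix as pentameric and from rat, although the automated annotation matched it to the human protein. The annotation also does not separately mark the His tag. Pentamerisation raises the avidity of the prey so that weak, transient ectodomain interactions can be captured. The alkaline phosphatase provides an enzymatic readout of binding to immobilised bait, and the epitope tags allow detection or purification. The plasmid belongs to a collection used to map pairwise interactions among the extracellular domains of Arabidopsis LRR receptor kinases.
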