Features (pLannotate 1.2.2; 19 found; start..end, strand, type, name):
     23..449     +  promoter       MT promoter: Drosophila metallothionein promoter
    467..520     +  sig_peptide    BiP signal sequence: Drosophila BiP signal sequence
    479..1318    +  CDS            SRF2 (fragment): SRF2_ARATH - Experimental evidence at protein level: Swiss-Prot protein existence level 1. From Arabidopsis thaliana (Mouse-ear cress).
   1295..1519    +  CDS            COMP (fragment): COMP_HUMAN - Experimental evidence at protein level: Swiss-Prot protein existence level 1. May play a role in the structural integrity of cartilage via its interaction with other extracellular matrix proteins such as the collagens and fibronectin. Can mediate the interaction of chondrocytes with the cartilage extracellular matrix through interaction with cell surface integrin receptors. Could play a role in the pathogenesis of osteoarthritis. Potent suppressor of apoptosis in both primary chondrocytes and transformed cells. Suppresses apoptosis by blocking the activation of caspase-3 and by in
   1522..2974    +  CDS            SEAP (fragment): secreted alkaline phosphatase from human placenta The natural enzyme has a C-terminal transmembrane sequence that is replaced by a GPI anchor.
   3011..3040    +  CDS            2xFLAG (fragment): two tandem FLAG® epitope tags
   3146..3280    -  polyA_signal   SV40 poly(A) signal: SV40 polyadenylation signal
   3303..3387    -  CDS            large T antigen (fragment): large T antigen from SV40 (simian virus 40)
   3387..3411    +  misc_feature   MCS (fragment): pUC18/19 multiple cloning site
   3448..3464    -  protein_bind   lac operator: The lac repressor binds to the lac operator to inhibit transcription in E. coli. This inhibition can be relieved by adding lactose or isopropyl-β-D-thiogalactopyranoside (IPTG). lac repressor encoded by lacI
   3472..3502    -  promoter       lac promoter: promoter for the E. coli lac operon
   3517..3538    -  protein_bind   CAP binding site: CAP binding activates transcription in the presence of cAMP. E. coli catabolite activator protein
   3551..3643    -  CDS            lacI (fragment): lac repressor; lacI; The lac repressor binds to the lac operator to inhibit transcription in E. coli. This inhibition can be relieved by adding lactose or isopropyl-β-D-thiogalactopyranoside (IPTG).
   3826..4414    -  rep_origin     ori: high-copy-number ColE1/pMB1/pBR322/pUC origin of replication
   4585..5445    -  CDS            AmpR: β-lactamase; bla; confers resistance to ampicillin, carbenicillin, and related antibiotics
   5446..5550    -  promoter       AmpR promoter: bla
   5645..5680    +  CDS            rop (fragment): Rop protein, which maintains plasmids at low copy number; rop
   5782..5881    +  misc_feature   bom (fragment): basis of mobility region from pBR322
   5887..21      -  CDS            lacZα (fragment) (across the origin): LacZα fragment of β-galactosidase; lacZ fragment
>Addgene plasmid #114834 | SRF2 B9_pECIA14 | addgene full sequence | sequence record 273902 | Addgene NGS Result
GTAAAACGACGGCCAGTGAATTAATTCGTTGCAGGACAGGATGTGGTGCCCGATGTGACTAGCTCTTTGC
TGCAGGCCGTCCTATCCTCTGGTTCCGATAAGAGACCCAGAACTCCGGCCCCCCACCGCCCACCGCCACC
CCCATACATATGTGGTACGCAAGTAAGAGTGCCTGCGCATGCCCCATGTGCCCCACCAAGAGCTTTGCAT
CCCATACAAGTCCCCAAAGTGGAGAACCGAACCAATTCTTCGCGGGCAGAACAAAAGCTTCTGCACACGT
CTCCACTCGAATTTGGAGCCGGCCGGCGTGTGCAAAAGAGGTGAATCGAACGAAAGACCCGTGTGTAAAG
CCGCGTTTCCAAAATGTATAAAACCGAGAGCATCTGGCCAATGTGCATCAGTTGTGGTCAGCAGCAAAAT
CAAGTGAATCATCTCAGTGCAACTAAAGGGGGGATCCGATCTCAATATGAAGTTATGCATATTACTGGCC
GTCGTGGCCTTTGTTGGCCTCTCGCTCGGGAAGACTGATACTGATCCGCTTGAAGTTTTGGCTCTTCAAG
ATCTCTACAAGTCTCTGAGAAATCCAGAACAGCTGAGAGGATGGAGATTAGAGGGTGGAGATCCATGCGG
AGAAGCCTGGCTGGGAATTTCTTGTTCTGGTTCTTCTATAGTAGACCTACAACTGCGAGAGTTAAAGCTT
TTGGGCAGCCTTGGAAACCAGCTTCAACATCTCCACAATTTGAAGATTCTGGATGTAAGCTTCAATAACC
TTGAGGGTGAAATTCCGTTTGGCTTGCCTCCTAACGCTACTCATATAAACATGGCTTACAACAATCTGAC
CCAAAGTATCCCTTTTTCCTTACCTCTTATGACATCTCTTCAGTCTTTAAATTTGAGCCATAATTCATTA
TCTGGACCTCTTGGAAATGTGTTTTCTGGGTTACAGATTAAAGAAATGGATCTGTCATTCAATAACCTGA
CGGGAGATCTACCGAGCTCTTTTGGGACTCTAATGAATCTGACTTCACTGTACCTCCAGAACAACAGATT
AACAGGATCAGTCATATATCTCGCGGATCTTCCTTTAGCTGACCTGAACATCGAAGATAACCAGTTCAGT
GGTATTATCCCAAGTCATTTTCAGTCCATTCCTCATCTGTGGATTTGGGGAAACAAGTTCCATGTAGAGC
CCAACTATAAACCGTGGAAGTTCCCATTGGACGTCAGACCACTGATACAAAATGATACTGGCTATCCAAC
AACAGAGTCAAGTGCCATTATGAATTTTCCCAGACCTGAGACTCAGAAGGTCAAAAAGCTGGAGGTGCTG
TTCCAGGGACCAAGCGGCAATCCCGGCGGCGATCTGGCCCCCCAGATGCTGCGCGAGCTGCAGGAGACCA
ATGCCGCCCTGCAGGACGTGCGCGAGCTGCTGCGCCACCGCGTGAAGGAGATCACCTTCCTGAAGAACAC
CGTGATGGAGTGCGACGCCTGCGGCATGCAGCCCTCTAGAGGCTCCGGCTCCATCATCCCAGTTGAGGAG
GAGAACCCGGACTTCTGGAACCGCGAGGCAGCCGAGGCCCTGGGTGCCGCCAAGAAGCTGCAGCCTGCAC
AGACAGCCGCCAAGAACCTCATCATCTTCCTGGGCGATGGGATGGGGGTGTCTACGGTGACAGCTGCCAG
GATCCTAAAAGGGCAGAAGAAGGACAAACTGGGGCCTGAGATACCCCTGGCCATGGACCGCTTCCCATAT
GTGGCTCTGTCCAAGACATACAATGTAGACAAACATGTGCCAGACAGTGGAGCCACAGCCACGGCCTACC
TGTGCGGGGTCAAGGGCAACTTCCAGACCATTGGCTTGAGTGCAGCCGCCCGCTTTAACCAGTGCAACAC
GACACGCGGCAACGAGGTCATCTCCGTGATGAATCGGGCCAAGAAAGCAGGGAAGTCAGTGGGAGTGGTA
ACCACCACACGAGTGCAGCACGCCTCGCCAGCCGGCACCTACGCCCACACGGTGAACCGCAACTGGTACT
CGGACGCCGACGTGCCTGCCTCGGCCCGCCAGGAGGGGTGCCAGGACATCGCTACGCAGCTCATCTCCAA
CATGGACATTGACGTGATCCTAGGTGGAGGCCGAAAGTACATGTTTCGCATGGGAACCCCAGACCCTGAG
TACCCAGATGACTACAGCCAAGGTGGGACCAGGCTGGACGGGAAGAATCTGGTGCAGGAATGGCTGGCGA
AGCGCCAGGGTGCCCGGTATGTGTGGAACCGCACTGAGCTCATGCAGGCTTCCCTGGACCCGTCTGTGAC
CCATCTCATGGGTCTCTTTGAGCCTGGAGACATGAAATACGAGATCCACCGAGACTCCACACTGGACCCC
TCCCTGATGGAGATGACAGAGGCTGCCCTGCGCCTGCTGAGCAGGAACCCCCGCGGCTTCTTCCTCTTCG
TGGAGGGTGGTCGCATCGACCATGGTCATCATGAAAGCAGGGCTTACCGGGCACTGACTGAGACGATCAT
GTTCGACGACGCCATTGAGAGGGCGGGCCAGCTCACCAGCGAGGAGGACACGCTGAGCCTCGTCACTGCC
GACCACTCCCACGTCTTCTCCTTCGGAGGCTACCCCCTGCGAGGGAGCTCCATCTTCGGGCTGGCCCCTG
GCAAGGCCCGGGACAGGAAGGCCTACACGGTCCTCCTATACGGAAACGGTCCAGGCTATGTGCTCAAGGA
CGGCGCCCGGCCGGATGTTACCGAGAGCGAGAGCGGGAGCCCCGAGTATCGGCAGCAGTCAGCAGTGCCC
CTGGACGAAGAGACCCACGCAGGCGAGGACGTGGCGGTGTTCGCGCGCGGCCCGCAGGCGCACCTGGTTC
ACGGCGTGCAGGAGCAGACCTTCATAGCGCACGTCATGGCCTTCGCCGCCTGCCTGGAGCCCTACACCGC
CTGCGACCTGGCGCCCCCCGCCGGCACCACCGACGCCGCGCACCCGGGTTCTAGAGGAAGCACCTCCGGC
GATAACGATTACAAGGATGATGATGATAAGGCCAGCGGCACCGGTCATCATCACCATCACCATTGAGTTT
AAACCCGCTGATCAGCCTCGACTGTGCCTTCTAAGGCCTGAGCTCGCTGATCAGCCTCGATCGAGGATCC
AGACATGATAAGATACATTGATGAGTTTGGACAAACCACAACTAGAATGCAGTGAAAAAAATGCTTTATT
TGTGAAATTTGTGATGCTATTGCTTTATTTGTAACCATTATAAGCTGCAATAAACAAGTTAACAACAACA
ATTGCATTCATTTTATGTTTCAGGTTCAGGGGGAGGTGTGGGAGGTTTTTTAAAGCAAGTAAAACCTCTA
CAAATGTGGTATGGCTGATTATGATCAGTCGACCTGCAGGCATGCAAGCTTGGCGTAATCATGGTCATAG
CTGTTTCCTGTGTGAAATTGTTATCCGCTCACAATTCCACACAACATACGAGCCGGAAGCATAAAGTGTA
AAGCCTGGGGTGCCTAATGAGTGAGCTAACTCACATTAATTGCGTTGCGCTCACTGCCCGCTTTCCAGTC
GGGAAACCTGTCGTGCCAGCTGCATTAATGAATCGGCCAACGCGCGGGGAGAGGCGGTTTGCGTATTGGG
CGCTCTTCCGCTTCCTCGCTCACTGACTCGCTGCGCTCGGTCGTTCGGCTGCGGCGAGCGGTATCAGCTC
ACTCAAAGGCGGTAATACGGTTATCCACAGAATCAGGGGATAACGCAGGAAAGAACATGTGAGCAAAAGG
CCAGCAAAAGGCCAGGAACCGTAAAAAGGCCGCGTTGCTGGCGTTTTTCCATAGGCTCCGCCCCCCTGAC
GAGCATCACAAAAATCGACGCTCAAGTCAGAGGTGGCGAAACCCGACAGGACTATAAAGATACCAGGCGT
TTCCCCCTGGAAGCTCCCTCGTGCGCTCTCCTGTTCCGACCCTGCCGCTTACCGGATACCTGTCCGCCTT
TCTCCCTTCGGGAAGCGTGGCGCTTTCTCATAGCTCACGCTGTAGGTATCTCAGTTCGGTGTAGGTCGTT
CGCTCCAAGCTGGGCTGTGTGCACGAACCCCCCGTTCAGCCCGACCGCTGCGCCTTATCCGGTAACTATC
GTCTTGAGTCCAACCCGGTAAGACACGACTTATCGCCACTGGCAGCAGCCACTGGTAACAGGATTAGCAG
AGCGAGGTATGTAGGCGGTGCTACAGAGTTCTTGAAGTGGTGGCCTAACTACGGCTACACTAGAAGAACA
GTATTTGGTATCTGCGCTCTGCTGAAGCCAGTTACCTTCGGAAAAAGAGTTGGTAGCTCTTGATCCGGCA
AACAAACCACCGCTGGTAGCGGTGGTTTTTTTGTTTGCAAGCAGCAGATTACGCGCAGAAAAAAAGGATC
TCAAGAAGATCCTTTGATCTTTTCTACGGGGTCTGACGCTCAGTGGAACGAAAACTCACGTTAAGGGATT
TTGGTCATGAGATTATCAAAAAGGATCTTCACCTAGATCCTTTTAAATTAAAAATGAAGTTTTAAATCAA
TCTAAAGTATATATGAGTAAACTTGGTCTGACAGTTACCAATGCTTAATCAGTGAGGCACCTATCTCAGC
GATCTGTCTATTTCGTTCATCCATAGTTGCCTGACTCCCCGTCGTGTAGATAACTACGATACGGGAGGGC
TTACCATCTGGCCCCAGTGCTGCAATGATACCGCGAGACCCACGCTCACCGGCTCCAGATTTATCAGCAA
TAAACCAGCCAGCCGGAAGGGCCGAGCGCAGAAGTGGTCCTGCAACTTTATCCGCCTCCATCCAGTCTAT
TAATTGTTGCCGGGAAGCTAGAGTAAGTAGTTCGCCAGTTAATAGTTTGCGCAACGTTGTTGCCATTGCT
ACAGGCATCGTGGTGTCACGCTCGTCGTTTGGTATGGCTTCATTCAGCTCCGGTTCCCAACGATCAAGGC
GAGTTACATGATCCCCCATGTTGTGCAAAAAAGCGGTTAGCTCCTTCGGTCCTCCGATCGTTGTCAGAAG
TAAGTTGGCCGCAGTGTTATCACTCATGGTTATGGCAGCACTGCATAATTCTCTTACTGTCATGCCATCC
GTAAGATGCTTTTCTGTGACTGGTGAGTACTCAACCAAGTCATTCTGAGAATAGTGTATGCGGCGACCGA
GTTGCTCTTGCCCGGCGTCAATACGGGATAATACCGCGCCACATAGCAGAACTTTAAAAGTGCTCATCAT
TGGAAAACGTTCTTCGGGGCGAAAACTCTCAAGGATCTTACCGCTGTTGAGATCCAGTTCGATGTAACCC
ACTCGTGCACCCAACTGATCTTCAGCATCTTTTACTTTCACCAGCGTTTCTGGGTGAGCAAAAACAGGAA
GGCAAAATGCCGCAAAAAAGGGAATAAGGGCGACACGGAAATGTTGAATACTCATACTCTTCCTTTTTCA
ATATTATTGAAGCATTTATCAGGGTTATTGTCTCATGAGCGGATACATATTTGAATGTATTTAGAAAAAT
AAACAAATAGGGGTTCCGCGCACATTTCCCCGAAAAGTGCCACCTGACGTCTAAGAAACCATTATTATCA
TGACATTAACCTATAAAAATAGGCGTATCACGAGGCCCTTTCGTCTCGCGCGTTTCGGTGATGACGGTGA
AAACCTCTGACACATGCAGCTCCCGGAGACGGTCACAGCTTGTCTGTAAGCGGATGCCGGGAGCAGACAA
GCCCGTCAGGGCGCGTCAGCGGGTGTTGGCGGGTGTCGGGGCTGGCTTAACTATGCGGCATCAGAGCAGA
TTGTACTGAGAGTGCACCATATGCGGTGTGAAATACCGCACAGATGCGTAAGGAGAAAATACCGCATCAG
GCGCCATTCGCCATTCAGGCTGCGCAACTGTTGGGAAGGGCGATCGGTGCGGGCCTCTTCGCTATTACGC
CAGCTGGCGAAAGGGGGATGTGCTGCAAGGCGATTAAGTTGGGTAACGCCAGGGTTTTCCCAGTCACGAC
GTT
