>Addgene plasmid #114834 | SRF2 B9_pECIA14 | depositor partial sequence | sequence record 216535 | insert
TATGTATCTCTTAGGTGCACTAAGGGGGGATCCGATCTCAATATGAAGTTATGCATATTACTGGCCGTCG
TGGCCTTTGTTGGCCTCTCGCTCGGGTCAGGTTTTGTCAGTATAGATTGTGGTATACCTGAGGATTCAAG
CTATAATGATGAAACAACAGACATAAAGTATGTTTCAGATGCTGCGTTTGTTGAGTCTGGGACAATTCAT
AGCATAGATCCTGAGTTTCAAACAAGTTCTCTTGAGAAGCAGTTTCAAAACGTTAGGAGCTTCCCTGAAG
GCAACAGAAACTGTTACGATGTGAAGCCTCCGCAGGGAAAAGGCTTCAAGTATTTGATAAGAACCCGTTT
CATGTATGGTAACTACGATAATCTAGGGAAAGCACCGGACTTCGATCTTTATCTTGGGTTCAATATTTGG
GATTCTGTTACAATAGATAACGCAACTACGATAGTTACCAAAGAGATCATCCACACTCTTCGCTCAGACC
ATGTTCATGTGTGTCTTGTTGATAAAAACAGAGGAACTCCGTTCCTGTCTGCGTTAGAAATCAGGCTCCT
GAAGAGTAATACATACGAGACTCCTTATGATTCACTTATTCTGTTTAAAAGATGGGATCTTGGGGGACTC
GGTGCTCTTCCCGTCAGGTACAAAGATGATGTTTTTGACCGGATATGGATACCTCTAAGGTTTCCAAAGT
ATACCATCTTCAATGCATCGCTCACAATAGATTCGAATAACAACGAGGGATTCCAACCCGCTCGCTTTGT
TATGAACACTGCAACTTCACCTGAGGATTTAAGCCAAGACATAATCTTTTCTTGGGAACCAAAGGATCCT
ACTTGGAAGTATTTTGTGTATATGCACTTTGCAGAAGTTGTGGAGCTGCCAAGTAATGAGACAAGAGAAT
TTAAAGGTGTTATTAAACGAAAAGGAAATCAACATGAGCTCCTTTAGCCCGCGATACTTGTATACAGACA
CGCTTTTTGTTCAGAACCCCGTGAGCGGACCAAAACTCGAGTTTCGTCTTCACAAACTCTAGATCTACCC
TTCCACCCATCATTAACGCCATTGAAACAATATCGTGGTCAACGGAG
